>Addgene plasmid #121144 | pAH233 | depositor full sequence | sequence record 230325 | pAH233
AGCGCCCAATACGCAAACCGCCTCTCCCCGCGCGTTGGCCGATTCATTAATGCAGCTGGCACGACAGGTT
TCCCGACTGGAAAGCGGGCAGTGAGCGCAACGCAATTAATGTGAGTTAGCTCACTCATTAGGCACCCCAG
GCTTTACACTTTATGCTTCCGGCTCGTATGTTGTGTGGAATTGTGAGCGGATAACAATTTCACACAGGAA
ACAGCTATGACCATGATTACGCCAAGCTTGTCGATCGACTACGTCGTTAAGGCCGTTTCTGACAGAGTAA
AATTCTTGAGGGAACTTTCACCATTATGGGAAATGGTTCAAGAAGGTATTGACTTAAACTCCATCAAATG
GTCAGGTCATTGAGTGTTTTTTATTTGTTGTATTTTTTTTTTTTTAGAGAAAATCCTCCAATATATAAAT
TAGGAATCATAGTTTCATGATTTTCTGTTACACCTAACTTTTTGTGTGGTGCCCTCCTCCTTGTCAATAT
TAATGTTAAAGTGCAATTCTTTTTCCTTATCACGTTGAGCCATTAGTATCAATTTGCTTACCTGTATTCC
TTTACATCCTCCTTTTTCTCCTTCTTGATAAATGTATGTAGATTGCGTATATAGTTTCGTCTACCCTATG
AACATATTCCATTTTGTAATTTCGTGTCGTTTCTATTATGAATTTCATTTATAAAGTTTATGTACAAATA
TCATAAAAAAAGAGAATCTTTTTAAGCAAGGATTTTCTTAACTTCTTCGGCGACAGCATCACCGACTTCC
GTGGTACTGTTGGAACCACCTAAATCACCAGTTCTGATACCTGCATCCAAAACCTTTTTAACTGCATCTT
CAATGGCCTTACCTTCTTCAGGCAAGTTCAATGACAATTTCAACATCATTGCAGCAGACAAGATAGTGGC
GATAGGGTTGACCTTATTCTTTGGCAAATCTGGAGCAGAACCGTGGCATGGTTCGTACAAACCAAATGCG
GTGTTCTTGTCTGGCAAAGAGGCCAAGGACGCAGATGGCAACAAACCCAAGGAACCTGGGATAACGGAGG
CTTCATCGGAGATGATATCACCAAACATGTTGCTGGTGATTATAATACCATTTAGGTGGGTTGGGTTCTT
AACTAGGATCATGGCGGCAGAATCAATCAATTGATGTTGAACCTTCAATGTAGGGAATTCGTTCTTGATG
GTTTCCTCCACAGTTTTTCTCCATAATCTTGAAGAGGCCAAAACATTAGCTTTATCCAAGGACCAAATAG
GCAATGGTGGCTCATGTTGTAGGGCCATGAAAGCGGCCATTCTTGTGATTCTTTGCACTTCTGGAACGGT
GTATTGTTCACTATCCCAAGCGACACCATCACCATCATCTTCCTTTCTCTTACCAAAGTAAATACCTCCC
ACTAATTCTCTGACAACAACGAAGTCAGTACCTTTAGCAAATTGTGGCTTGATTGGAGATAAGTCTAAAA
GAGAGTCGGATGCAAAGTTACATGGTCTTAAGTTGGCGTACAATTGAAGTTCTTTACGGATTTTTAGTAA
ACCTTGTTCAGGTCTAACACTACCGGTACCCCATTTAGGACCACCCACAGCACCTAACAAAACGGCATCA
ACCTTCTTGGAGGCTTCCAGCGCCTCATCTGGAAGTGGGACACCTGTAGCATCGATAGCAGCACCACCAA
TTAAATGATTTTCGAAATCGAACTTGACATTGGAACGAACATCAGAAATAGCTTTAAGAACCTTAATGGC
TTCGGCTGTGATTTCTTGACCAACGTGGTCACCTGGCAAAACGACGATCTTCTTAGGGGCAGACATTAGA
ATGGTATATCCTTGAAATATATATATATATATTGCTGAAATGTAAAAGGTAAGAAAAGTTAGAAAGTAAG
ACGATTGCTAACCACCTATTGGAAAAAACAATAGGTCCTTAAATAATATTGTCAACTTCAAGTATTGTGA
TGCAAGCATTTAGTCATGAACGCTTCTCTATTCTATATGAAAAGCCGGTTCCGCGGCTCTCACCTTTCCT
TTTTCTCCCAATTTTTCAGTTGAAAAAGGTATATGCGTCAGGCGACCTCTGAAATTAACAAAAAATTTCC
AGTCATCGAATTTGATTCTGTGCGATAGCGCCCCTGTGTGTTCTCGTTATGTTGAGGAAAAAAATAATGG
TTGCTAAGAGATTCGAACTCTTGCATCTTACGATACCTGAGTATTCCCACAGTTAACTGCGGTCAAGATA
TTTCTTGAATCAGGCGCCTTAGACCGCTCGGCCAAACAACCAATTACTTGTTGAGAAATAGAGTATAATT
ATCCTATAAATATAACGTTTTTGAACACACATGAACAAGGAAGTACAGGACAATTGATTTTGAAGAGAAT
GTGGATTTTGATGTAATTGTTGGGATTCCATTTTTAATAAGGCAATAATATTAGGTATGTAGATATACTA
GAAGTTCTCCTCGACAAGCTTGCATGCCTGCAGGGAAATCATAACATAGTATAATAGGAATCATATGACA
TTTACTCTTGCATAGCAATATCCTCTTCTTCGCCATCAGCAATCCGACGAGCATATGCTTCAGCCTCTTG
CAAAAGCTCATCAGGAACGGGTGTATGAATACCGTTTGTTTCAACACCAACCCAAGTCATCTCAATTTCA
TGCTCTTTGTTGTTTTCTTCGTCATGAGTTGCGTATAATCTAAAAAAGAGTGAATTATTAGCAAATAGAA
TGAAAAAAAATTGTACTCAACAAAGCAAAACGTACATTCTAGCAGCTTCTTTAACCGCATCTTTCATTTT
TAATGAGGAAAAATTCAGTTTTTCTAATTCGTTTCGAGCTACTTGCCGACCTTTACCAGCTGCAGCACCG
TTGTAACCCCAATAAACACCATTAGGTTCAACCATATACAAATGTGGACCTTCTGAGTCATAAGTAGCAA
CAAAAGACATAACACCGAATGGACGGACGCTAGAATAGCAAGTGAAAAGTTGAACGTAGTTCCCCAAGCG
ATCAGCAATAACTGTTCCAGGGATGGGAGATCCGTAGTTATCTCTCCATGAGGTGGCTTCGTCCCTTGCA
CGTTTTACGATGTGTTGGCCATCAGGAATAAAGCCAGTAGTAGCAATACCAATGTGTCGATCGACCGACC
CAATTCTGTTATTTACTCGCGGCTTAAGTAGTTTGCTAGTAACTACCTTTTCTAGAGCTAGAATAACTCC
ATCTTCACATTTTATTCCAATGCAAGTACTAAATACAATGTTAAAATCAATCGATAAGGAAATTCAATCC
ACCTTACCTTGCATTTTCGACGGCTTTATACGCGTACTCCGCTTGGAATAAACGACCATCCGGGGAGAAG
AATAATCCTAAATCGTATCCAGTACCAATTGAACTCTGTTTGTTAATGTGATGTGCTACTCCTTGCTAAC
TTACCATTTGCTTATGTTGGTGGTAGTTGGCATGCGTAGACTGATGACTAGTCAGCAAGGAGCGTAGAAC
AGTCACACTCGTTATATATGTGCTTCCAAGAAAACTCAAGAATTTACCATTAGCAAACACTTTTTTGAAA
TGTTAGACATTTAAATGACGAAGGCATATAGAAGCTTTGAATAGGTGTTGTAAAGTGTTGATTTATGTGA
CGCTGAGGGTGCGCATGAAAGGAATGTTGGGTCACGATTATTAAACAGTTTGCTAGCTTGGACACTTGAG
TATTGGAAGTTGTTGAATTCTAAAAAACTTTCAGTTGATTTGAATAGTTGCTGTTGCCAAAAAACATAAC
CTGTACCAAAGAACACCGGGTCTTCGAGAAGACCTGTTTTAGAGCTAGAAATAGCAAGTTAAAATAAGGC
TAGTCCGTTATCAACTTGAAAAAAGTGAGTGGCACCGAGTCGGTGGTGCCCTGTCACCGGATGTGCTTTC
CGGTCTGATGAGTCCGTGAGGACGAAACAGGTACGGTTATTTGTTAGCAATGGTAGGAGAAAATTAGGGA
TTGTTTACCAAAACAACGTGAACAAATAGTTATAGTTTTAATTTAACTCATGAACATATTATCGGAAAAA
ATCTACTCATTTATGTCTGGGTTTAGCTCCCTTTATGGTTTCGTTTTGCAGTAGAATACACTATGGTATT
TATTTTGTGCACTACAAACCGTGCTTTTTATGTGAACGTTTTGATGAAAACGTTCTAGAGATTGATTTAT
TATTCAATGTTAAAGTAACTCATTTTGCTATATGTATCTTTTTTTCAGCGAACTTTCGTTACTGAGCAGT
TCAAGCAGTGATTTGGCATTATGGTATCAATAAAGACATATCATTAAGGCAAGGCTACGGAAAGAAAAAA
GAAGGTTTTTAAATTAATATACAACAAATTAACCGTGATCGGACAGTATATTTGATGCAAAGATATAATG
AAAGTTGGGAAAATAAGAATATAGCACTCAAATGATTGCCTTACAAAAGCATTGCTTTCTCTACAGGTAA
GGTTGAAGTGCCTTTACGGTATCTTCAAAAACCGCATCGGGATCTTGCTCGGCATCGATGGTTATCAGAC
GATTTTGTGATTTCAGATATTCGACGACAGGCATGCTGGCTTTAGTATATGTAACAAAGCGTTTCTTGAT
CGACTCAATGTTGTCATCAGAACGGCCACTAGTCTTACCACGATGAATAAGACGCTTCAACATGGTTTCC
TGACCACAACGGAAATAAAGAGCAAACTTAGCGGGGCAGACCGACTTTTCAAAACCTTCGCATTGATCCA
TCTCACGGGGGAAACCGTCAATCAAGAACTTGTCAATTCCTTTATCATGGCATTCCTTCATTTTAGTCTC
TAAAAGGGATATAGTTATTTCCATGGGCACAATTTTACCATCTTTGATATATTCTTTAATAAGGTTTCCG
TATTTGCTGCCAGGACGCGAATTCGAGTCTAACTCCTTAACCACTCGGACATAGTGACTTATCTGACACT
CATTGTAAATTAATATATATATAGGCATTTTGTTTAGTTAAAGGTACTTAAGTAATTAGTATAAACGAAC
CAATTTTATAATCAGGAAGTTAAGTGAATGGTAGCACATGTCGTAAAAATTGTGAATTTTTATTGAATAA
TATTTTAAATACAAGCCTTTCTAGACTAGGTATACTCATAAACATATATGAGCAAAAGGATAGAGGAGAT
TACATTGCATCTTCTACAAATTTATTTATTGCCCTTTACTGAAAAATTAAATAATGAGTACTAAATGATA
AAAAGCGCTCAGTACAAGAAAGATTGCAAAAATATTGCATTCTTCATGAATTAAAGTTGCATATAAGGCA
TATTGAAAGTAATAGTACTAAAACAGCAGTTAGCGAAAATTAATAGAATTATATTCGCAAGACAATTGTG
ACATTAAATTAAAAAATTGTAGAATTTTTACTATCCTCTTTAACGCCATGAGCCTTTATAAAAAGGTTAA
ATTAGTTTTAACATTCTTTTTTTGAGTAAGAGTTTACAATTTATCAAAACCTGTGTTATTATATTCATTA
GTTTCAATTTATTAGCATCTAGAGAAAAATCAATTGGCAGTTACATTGTTGGAATTTATGAAGAAAAAGA
ATCTACAACGGAGAATAAGTTGCTGATCGCTTTCCCTAAAATTGTATATTTTGCTGAGCTTATTTTGACA
TTTCGTTGAAGTTTTCTCTAATTCGCATTCATTTTAAGTAAAACAATGAGAAATAAAATTACAAAAAATA
CAAATTAAAATACAATTTTTAGCTATAATTATAGACGATGCCCTTGTATCCCATTCTGTCTCGCTTGCCC
CTACTTTTTATCTTTTATATACCATAATGAACGCTGCCGCTACTAACCATACCCCGATTTTACATTTCGG
ACTCCCAAGGACGTACAAAATAGAAAACTATAGAAAAAAATAATCAGAAAATAGCATGTCATCTCTTTGT
AAAACGCGTTTGCAAGAAGAAAGGAAACAATGGAGAAGAGATCATCCATTTGTATGTAAATTTTAGTAAA
CTTGAAGAAATCACTAACAACTTCTCTTACTTAGGGATTCTATGCAAAACCTTGTAAATCATCTGATGGA
GGACTCGATTTAATGAATTGGAAGGTTGGAATTCACTGGCCGTCGTTTTACAACGTCGTGACTGGGAAAA
CCCTGGCGTTACCCAACTTAATCGCCTTGCAGCACATCCCCCTTTCGCCAGCTGGCGTAATAGCGAAGAG
GCCCGCACCGATCGCCCTTCCCAACAGTTGCGCAGCCTGAATGGCGAATGGCGCCTGATGCGGTATTTTC
TCCTTACGCATCTGTGCGGTATTTCACACCGCATA
[142 nt withheld, positions 6336-6477]
C
[141 nt withheld, positions 6479-6619]
CCTTTGACGTTGGAGTCCACGTTCTTT
[37 nt withheld, positions 6647-6683]
ACCCTATCTCGGGCTATTCTTTTGATTTATAAGGGATTTTGCCGATTTCGGCCTATTGGTTAAAAAATGA
GCTGATTTAACAAAAATTTAACGCGAATTTTAACAAAATATTAACGTTTACAATTTTATGGTGCACTCTC
AGTACAATCTGCTCTGATGCCGCATAGTTAAGCCAGCCCCGACACCCGCCAACACCCGCTGACGCGCCCT
GACGGGCTTGTCTGCTCCCGGCATCCGCTTACAGACAAGCTGTGACCGTCTCCGGGAGCTGCATGTGTCA
GAGGTTTTCACCGTCATCACCGAAACGCGCGAGACGAAAGGGCCTCGTGATACGCCTATTTTTATAGGTT
AATGTCATGATAATAATGGTTTCTTAGACGTCAGGTGGCACTTTTCGGGGAAATGTGCGCGGAACCCCTA
TTTGTTTATTTTTCTAAATACATTCAAATATGTATCCGCTCATGAGACAATAACCCTGATAAATGCTTCA
ATAATATTGAAAAAGGAAGAGTATGAGTATTCAACATTTCCGTGTCGCCCTTATTCCCTTTTTTGCGGCA
TTTTGCCTTCCTGTTTTTGCTCACCCAGAAACGCTGGTGAAAGTAAAAGATGCTGAAGATCAGTTGGGTG
CACGAGTGGGTTACATCGAACTGGATCTCAACAGCGGTAAGATCCTTGAGAGTTTTCGCCCCGAAGAACG
TTTTCCAATGATGAGCACTTTTAAAGTTCTGCTATGTGGCGCGGTATTATCCCGTATTGACGCCGGGCAA
GAGCAACTCGGTCGCCGCATACACTATTCTCAGAATGACTTGGTTGAGTACTCACCAGTCACAGAAAAGC
ATCTTACGGATGGCATGACAGTAAGAGAATTATGCAGTGCTGCCATAACCATGAGTGATAACACTGCGGC
CAACTTACTTCTGACAACGATCGGAGGACCGAAGGAGCTAACCGCTTTTTTGCACAACATGGGGGATCAT
GTAACTCGCCTTGATCGTTGGGAACCGGAGCTGAATGAAGCCATACCAAACGACGAGCGTGACACCACGA
TGCCTGTAGCAATGGCAACAACGTTGCGCAAACTATTAACTGGCGAACTACTTACTCTAGCTTCCCGGCA
ACAATTAATAGACTGGATGGAGGCGGATAAAGTTGCAGGACCACTTCTGCGCTCGGCCCTTCCGGCTGGC
TGGTTTATTGCTGATAAATCTGGAGCCGGTGAGCGTGGGTCTCGCGGTATCATTGCAGCACTGGGGCCAG
ATGGTAAGCCCTCCCGTATCGTAGTTATCTACACGACGGGGAGTCAGGCAACTATGGATGAACGAAATAG
ACAGATCGCTGAGATAGGTGCCTCACTGATTAAGCATTGGTAACTGTCAGACCAAGTTTACTCATATATA
CTTTAGATTGATTTAAAACTTCATTTTTAATTTAAAAGGATCTAGGTGAAGATCCTTTTTGATAATCTCA
TGACCAAAATCCCTTAACGTGAGTTTTCGTTCCACTGAGCGTCAGACCCCGTAGAAAAGATCAAAGGATC
TTCTTGAGATCCTTTTTTTCTGCGCGTAATCTGCTGCTTGCAAACAAAAAAACCACCGCTACCAGCGGTG
GTTTGTTTGCCGGATCAAGAGCTACCAACTCTTTTTCCGAAGGTAACTGGCTTCAGCAGAGCGCAGATAC
CAAATACTGTCCTTCTAGTGTAGCCGTAGTTAGGCCACCACTTCAAGAACTCTGTAGCACCGCCTACATA
CCTCGCTCTGCTAATCCTGTTACCAGTGGCTGCTGCCAGTGGCGATAAGTCGTGTCTTACCGGGTTGGAC
TCAAGACGATAGTTACCGGATAAGGCGCAGCGGTCGGGCTGAACGGGGGGTTCGTGCACACAGCCCAGCT
TGGAGCGAACGACCTACACCGAACTGAGATACCTACAGCGTGAGCTATGAGAAAGCGCCACGCTTCCCGA
AGGGAGAAAGGCGGACAGGTATCCGGTAAGCGGCAGGGTCGGAACAGGAGAGCGCACGAGGGAGCTTCCA
GGGGGAAACGCCTGGTATCTTTATAGTCCTGTCGGGTTTCGCCACCTCTGACTTGAGCGTCGATTTTTGT
GATGCTCGTCAGGGGGGCGGAGCCTATGGAAAAACGCCAGCAACGCGGCCTTTTTACGGTTCCTGGCCTT
TTGCTGGCCTTTTGCTCACATGTTCTTTCCTGCGTTATCCCCTGATTCTGTGGATAACCGTATTACCGCC
TTTGAGTGAGCTGATACCGCTCGCCGCAGCCGAACGACCGAGCGCAGCGAGTCAGTGAGCGAGGAAGCGG
AAG
Features (pLannotate 1.2.2; 25 found; start..end, strand, type, name):
      2..94      +  CDS            lacI (fragment): lac repressor; lacI; The lac repressor binds to the lac operator to inhibit transcription in E. coli. This inhibition can be relieved by adding lactose or isopropyl-β-D-thiogalactopyranoside (IPTG).
    107..128     +  protein_bind   CAP binding site: CAP binding activates transcription in the presence of cAMP. E. coli catabolite activator protein
    143..173     +  promoter       lac promoter: promoter for the E. coli lac operon
    181..197     +  protein_bind   lac operator: The lac repressor binds to the lac operator to inhibit transcription in E. coli. This inhibition can be relieved by adding lactose or isopropyl-β-D-thiogalactopyranoside (IPTG). lac repressor encoded by lacI
    244..360     +  CDS            NFS1 (fragment): NFS1_YEAST - Also known as SPL1 From Saccharomyces cerevisiae (strain ATCC 204508 / S288c) (Baker's yeast).
    722..1816    -  CDS            LEU2: 3-isopropylmalate dehydrogenase, required for leucine biosynthesis; S. cerevisiae LEU2; yeast auxotrophic marker
   1817..2224    -  promoter       LEU2 promoter: S. cerevisiae LEU2
   2364..2441    -  CDS            YO192_YEAST (fragment): Experimental evidence at protein level: Swiss-Prot protein existence level 1. From Saccharomyces cerevisiae (strain ATCC 204508 / S288c) (Baker's yeast).
   2466..2484    -  misc_feature   MCS (fragment): pUC18/19 multiple cloning site
   2525..3250    -  CDS            pre10: PSA7_SCHPO - Experimental evidence at protein level: Swiss-Prot protein existence level 1. The proteasome is a multicatalytic proteinase complex which is characterized by its ability to cleave peptides with Arg, Phe, Tyr, Leu, and Glu adjacent to the leaving group at neutral or slightly basic pH. The proteasome has an ATP-dependent proteolytic activity (By similarity). From Schizosaccharomyces pombe (strain 972 / ATCC 24843) (Fission yeast).
   3300..3395    -  CDS            pre10 (fragment): PSA7_SCHPO - Experimental evidence at protein level: Swiss-Prot protein existence level 1. The proteasome is a multicatalytic proteinase complex which is characterized by its ability to cleave peptides with Arg, Phe, Tyr, Leu, and Glu adjacent to the leaving group at neutral or slightly basic pH. The proteasome has an ATP-dependent proteolytic activity (By similarity). From Schizosaccharomyces pombe (strain 972 / ATCC 24843) (Fission yeast).
   3437..3793    +  promoter       rrk1 promoter/leader: promoter and leader RNA for the Schizosaccharomyces pombe rrk1 gene encoding the K-RNA component of RNase P (Jacobs et al., 2014)
   3900..3951    +  misc_RNA       sTRSV HHRz: hammerhead ribozyme from the tobacco ringspot virus satellite RNA (Khvorova et al., 2003)
   4474..4917    -  CDS            KCY_SCHPO (fragment): Protein inferred from homology: Swiss-Prot protein existence level 3. Catalyzes the phosphorylation of pyrimidine nucleoside monophosphates at the expense of ATP. Plays an important role in de novo pyrimidine nucleotide biosynthesis. Has preference for UMP and dUMP as phosphate acceptors, but can also use CMP, dCMP and AMP. From Schizosaccharomyces pombe (strain 972 / ATCC 24843) (Fission yeast).
   4992..5775    -  rep_origin     ars1: Schizosaccharomyces pombe autonomously replicating sequence ars1
   5936..6001    +  CDS            hus5 (fragment): UBC9_SCHPO - Also known as ubc9. Experimental evidence at protein level: Swiss-Prot protein existence level 1. Catalyzes the covalent attachment of ubiquitin-like protein SUMO/Smt3 to other proteins. Required for efficient recovery from DNA damage or S-phase arrest and normal mitosis. This may be as part of a checkpoint independent recovery process. From Schizosaccharomyces pombe (strain 972 / ATCC 24843) (Fission yeast).
   6055..6123    +  CDS            hus5 (fragment): UBC9_SCHPO - Also known as ubc9. Experimental evidence at protein level: Swiss-Prot protein existence level 1. Catalyzes the covalent attachment of ubiquitin-like protein SUMO/Smt3 to other proteins. Required for efficient recovery from DNA damage or S-phase arrest and normal mitosis. This may be as part of a checkpoint independent recovery process. From Schizosaccharomyces pombe (strain 972 / ATCC 24843) (Fission yeast).
   6121..6278    +  CDS            lacZα (fragment): LacZα fragment of β-galactosidase; lacZ fragment
   6284..6335    -  misc_feature   bom (fragment): basis of mobility region from pBR322
   6354..6734    +  rep_origin     M13 ori (sequence partly withheld): M13 bacteriophage origin of replication; arrow indicates direction of (+) strand synthesis
   6810..6859    -  misc_feature   bom (fragment): basis of mobility region from pBR322
   6961..6996    -  CDS            rop (fragment): Rop protein, which maintains plasmids at low copy number; rop
   7091..7195    +  promoter       AmpR promoter: bla
   7196..8056    +  CDS            AmpR: β-lactamase; bla; confers resistance to ampicillin, carbenicillin, and related antibiotics
   8227..8815    +  rep_origin     ori: high-copy-number ColE1/pMB1/pBR322/pUC origin of replication
