>Addgene plasmid #121144 | pAH233 | addgene full sequence | sequence record 234835 | Addgene NGS Result
CACCGGGTCTTCGAGAAGACCTGTTTTAGAGCTAGAAATAGCAAGTTAAAATAAGGCTAGTCCGTTATCA
ACTTGAAAAAAGTGAGTGGCACCGAGTCGGTGGTGCCCTGTCACCGGATGTGCTTTCCGGTCTGATGAGT
CCGTGAGGACGAAACAGGTACGGTTATTTGTTAGCAATGGTAGGAGAAAATTAGGGATTGTTTACCAAAA
CAACGTGAACAAATAGTTATAGTTTTAATTTAACTCATGAACATATTATCGGAAAAAATCTACTCATTTA
TGTCTGGGTTTAGCTCCCTTTATGGTTTCGTTTTGCAGTAGAATACACTATGGTATTTATTTTGTGCACT
ACAAACCGTGCTTTTTATGTGAACGTTTTGATGAAAACGTTCTAGAGATTGATTTATTATTCAATGTTAA
AGTAACTCATTTTGCTATATGTATCTTTTTTTCAGCGAACTTTCGTTACTGAGCAGTTCAAGCAGTGATT
TGGCATTATGGTATCAATAAAGACATATCATTAAGGCAAGGCTACGGAAAGAAAAAAGAAGGTTTTTAAA
TTAATATACAACAAATTAACCGTGATCGGACAGTATATTTGATGCAAAGATATAATGAAAGTTGGGAAAA
TAAGAATATAGCACTCAAATGATTGCCTTACAAAAGCATTGCTTTCTCTACAGGTAAGGTTGAAGTGCCT
TTACGGTATCTTCAAAAACCGCATCGGGATCTTGCTCGGCATCGATGGTTATCAGACGATTTTGTGATTT
CAGATATTCGACGACAGGCATGCTGGCTTTAGTATATGTAACAAAGCGTTTCTTGATCGACTCAATGTTG
TCATCAGAACGGCCACTAGTCTTACCACGATGAATAAGACGCTTCAACATGGTTTCCTGACCACAACGGA
AATAAAGAGCAAACTTAGCGGGGCAGACCGACTTTTCAAAACCTTCGCATTGATCCATCTCACGGGGGAA
ACCGTCAATCAAGAACTTGTCAATTCCTTTATCATGGCATTCCTTCATTTTAGTCTCTAAAAGGGATATA
GTTATTTCCATGGGCACAATTTTACCATCTTTGATATATTCTTTAATAAGGTTTCCGTATTTGCTGCCAG
GACGCGAATTCGAGTCTAACTCCTTAACCACTCGGACATAGTGACTTATCTGACACTCATTGTAAATTAA
TATATATATAGGCATTTTGTTTAGTTAAAGGTACTTAAGTAATTAGTATAAACGAACCAATTTTATAATC
AGGAAGTTAAGTGAATGGTAGCACATGTCGTAAAAATTGTGAATTTTTATTGAATAATATTTTAAATACA
AGCCTTTCTAGACTAGGTATACTCATAAACATATATGAGCAAAAGGATAGAGGAGATTACATTGCATCTT
CTACAAATTTATTTATTGCCCTTTACTGAAAAATTAAATAATGAGTACTAAATGATAAAAAGCGCTCAGT
ACAAGAAAGATTGCAAAAATATTGCATTCTTCATGAATTAAAGTTGCATATAAGGCATATTGAAAGTAAT
AGTACTAAAACAGCAGTTAGCGAAAATTAATAGAATTATATTCGCAAGACAATTGTGACATTAAATTAAA
AAATTGTAGAATTTTTACTATCCTCTTTAACGCCATGAGCCTTTATAAAAAGGTTAAATTAGTTTTAACA
TTCTTTTTTTGAGTAAGAGTTTACAATTTATCAAAACCTGTGTTATTATATTCATTAGTTTCAATTTATT
AGCATCTAGAGAAAAATCAATTGGCAGTTACATTGTTGGAATTTATGAAGAAAAAGAATCTACAACGGAG
AATAAGTTGCTGATCGCTTTCCCTAAAATTGTATATTTTGCTGAGCTTATTTTGACATTTCGTTGAAGTT
TTCTCTAATTCGCATTCATTTTAAGTAAAACAATGAGAAATAAAATTACAAAAAATACAAATTAAAATAC
AATTTTTAGCTATAATTATAGACGATGCCCTTGTATCCCATTCTGTCTCGCTTGCCCCTACTTTTTATCT
TTTATATACCATAATGAACGCTGCCGCTACTAACCATACCCCGATTTTACATTTCGGACTCCCAAGGACG
TACAAAATAGAAAACTATAGAAAAAAATAATCAGAAAATAGCATGTCATCTCTTTGTAAAACGCGTTTGC
AAGAAGAAAGGAAACAATGGAGAAGAGATCATCCATTTGTATGTAAATTTTAGTAAACTTGAAGAAATCA
CTAACAACTTCTCTTACTTAGGGATTCTATGCAAAACCTTGTAAATCATCTGATGGAGGACTCGATTTAA
TGAATTGGAAGGTTGGAATTCACTGGCCGTCGTTTTACAACGTCGTGACTGGGAAAACCCTGGCGTTACC
CAACTTAATCGCCTTGCAGCACATCCCCCTTTCGCCAGCTGGCGTAATAGCGAAGAGGCCCGCACCGATC
GCCCTTCCCAACAGTTGCGCAGCCTGAATGGCGAATGGCGCCTGATGCGGTATTTTCTCCTTACGCATCT
GTGCGGTATTTCACACCGCATA
[95 nt withheld, positions 2543-2637]
T
[46 nt withheld, positions 2639-2684]
C
[141 nt withheld, positions 2686-2826]
CCTTTGACGTTGGAGTCCACGTTCTTT
[37 nt withheld, positions 2854-2890]
ACTCTATCTCGGGCTATTCTTTTGATTTATAAGGGATTTTGCCGATTTCGGTCTATTGGTTAAAAAATGA
GCTGATTTAACAAAAATTTAACGCGAATTTTAACAAAATATTAACGTTTACAATTTTATGGTGCACTCTC
AGTACAATCTGCTCTGATGCCGCATAGTTAAGCCAGCCCCGACACCCGCCAACACCCGCTGACGCGCCCT
GACGGGCTTGTCTGCTCCCGGCATCCGCTTACAGACAAGCTGTGACCGTCTCCGGGAGCTGCATGTGTCA
GAGGTTTTCACCGTCATCACCGAAACGCGCGAGACGAAAGGGCCTCGTGATACGCCTATTTTTATAGGTT
AATGTCATGATAATAATGGTTTCTTAGACGTCAGGTGGCACTTTTCGGGGAAATGTGCGCGGAACCCCTA
TTTGTTTATTTTTCTAAATACATTCAAATATGTATCCGCTCATGAGACAATAACCCTGATAAATGCTTCA
ATAATATTGAAAAAGGAAGAGTATGAGTATTCAACATTTCCGTGTCGCCCTTATTCCCTTTTTTGCGGCA
TTTTGCCTTCCTGTTTTTGCTCACCCAGAAACGCTGGTGAAAGTAAAAGATGCTGAAGATCAGTTGGGTG
CACGAGTGGGTTACATCGAACTGGATCTCAACAGCGGTAAGATCCTTGAGAGTTTTCGCCCCGAAGAACG
TTTTCCAATGATGAGCACTTTTAAAGTTCTGCTATGTGGCGCGGTATTATCCCGTATTGACGCCGGGCAA
GAGCAACTCGGTCGCCGCATACACTATTCTCAGAATGACTTGGTTGAGTACTCACCAGTCACAGAAAAGC
ATCTTACGGATGGCATGACAGTAAGAGAATTATGCAGTGCTGCCATAACCATGAGTGATAACACTGCGGC
CAACTTACTTCTGACAACGATCGGAGGACCGAAGGAGCTAACCGCTTTTTTGCACAACATGGGGGATCAT
GTAACTCGCCTTGATCGTTGGGAACCGGAGCTGAATGAAGCCATACCAAACGACGAGCGTGACACCACGA
TGCCTGTAGCAATGGCAACAACGTTGCGCAAACTATTAACTGGCGAACTACTTACTCTAGCTTCCCGGCA
ACAATTAATAGACTGGATGGAGGCGGATAAAGTTGCAGGACCACTTCTGCGCTCGGCCCTTCCGGCTGGC
TGGTTTATTGCTGATAAATCTGGAGCCGGTGAGCGTGGGTCTCGCGGTATCATTGCAGCACTGGGGCCAG
ATGGTAAGCCCTCCCGTATCGTAGTTATCTACACGACGGGGAGTCAGGCAACTATGGATGAACGAAATAG
ACAGATCGCTGAGATAGGTGCCTCACTGATTAAGCATTGGTAACTGTCAGACCAAGTTTACTCATATATA
CTTTAGATTGATTTAAAACTTCATTTTTAATTTAAAAGGATCTAGGTGAAGATCCTTTTTGATAATCTCA
TGACCAAAATCCCTTAACGTGAGTTTTCGTTCCACTGAGCGTCAGACCCCGTAGAAAAGATCAAAGGATC
TTCTTGAGATCCTTTTTTTCTGCGCGTAATCTGCTGCTTGCAAACAAAAAAACCACCGCTACCAGCGGTG
GTTTGTTTGCCGGATCAAGAGCTACCAACTCTTTTTCCGAAGGTAACTGGCTTCAGCAGAGCGCAGATAC
CAAATACTGTTCTTCTAGTGTAGCCGTAGTTAGGCCACCACTTCAAGAACTCTGTAGCACCGCCTACATA
CCTCGCTCTGCTAATCCTGTTACCAGTGGCTGCTGCCAGTGGCGATAAGTCGTGTCTTACCGGGTTGGAC
TCAAGACGATAGTTACCGGATAAGGCGCAGCGGTCGGGCTGAACGGGGGGTTCGTGCACACAGCCCAGCT
TGGAGCGAACGACCTACACCGAACTGAGATACCTACAGCGTGAGCTATGAGAAAGCGCCACGCTTCCCGA
AGGGAGAAAGGCGGACAGGTATCCGGTAAGCGGCAGGGTCGGAACAGGAGAGCGCACGAGGGAGCTTCCA
GGGGGAAACGCCTGGTATCTTTATAGTCCTGTCGGGTTTCGCCACCTCTGACTTGAGCGTCGATTTTTGT
GATGCTCGTCAGGGGGGCGGAGCCTATGGAAAAACGCCAGCAACGCGGCCTTTTTACGGTTCCTGGCCTT
TTGCTGGCCTTTTGCTCACATGTTCTTTCCTGCGTTATCCCCTGATTCTGTGGATAACCGTATTACCGCC
TTTGAGTGAGCTGATACCGCTCGCCGCAGCCGAACGACCGAGCGCAGCGAGTCAGTGAGCGAGGAAGCGG
AAGAGCGCCCAATACGCAAACCGCCTCTCCCCGCGCGTTGGCCGATTCATTAATGCAGCTGGCACGACAG
GTTTCCCGACTGGAAAGCGGGCAGTGAGCGCAACGCAATTAATGTGAGTTAGCTCACTCATTAGGCACCC
CAGGCTTTACACTTTATGCTTCCGGCTCGTATGTTGTGTGGAATTGTGAGCGGATAACAATTTCACACAG
GAAACAGCTATGACCATGATTACGCCAAGCTTGTCGATCGACTACGTCGTTAAGGCCGTTTCTGACAGAG
TAAAATTCTTGAGGGAACTTTCACCATTATGGGAAATGGTTCAAGAAGGTATTGACTTAAACTCCATCAA
ATGGTCAGGTCATTGAGTGTTTTTTATTTGTTGTATTTTTTTTTTTTTAGAGAAAATCCTCCAATATATA
AATTAGGAATCATAGTTTCATGATTTTCTGTTACACCTAACTTTTTGTGTGGTGCCCTCCTCCTTGTCAA
TATTAATGTTAAAGTGCAATTCTTTTTCCTTATCACGTTGAGCCATTAGTATCAATTTGCTTACCTGTAT
TCCTTTACATCCTCCTTTTTCTCCTTCTTGATAAATGTATGTAGATTGCGTATATAGTTTCGTCTACCCT
ATGAACATATTCCATTTTGTAATTTCGTGTCGTTTCTATTATGAATTTCATTTATAAAGTTTATGTACAA
ATATCATAAAAAAAGAGAATCTTTTTAAGCAAGGATTTTCTTAACTTCTTCGGCGACAGCATCACCGACT
TCGGTGGTACTGTTGGAACCACCTAAATCACCAGTTCTGATACCTGCATCCAAAACCTTTTTAACTGCAT
CTTCAATGGCCTTACCTTCTTCAGGCAAGTTCAATGACAATTTCAACATCATTGCAGCAGACAAGATAGT
GGCGATAGGGTTGACCTTATTCTTTGGCAAATCTGGAGCAGAACCGTGGCATGGTTCGTACAAACCAAAT
GCGGTGTTCTTGTCTGGCAAAGAGGCCAAGGACGCAGATGGCAACAAACCCAAGGAACCTGGGATAACGG
AGGCTTCATCGGAGATGATATCACCAAACATGTTGCTGGTGATTATAATACCATTTAGGTGGGTTGGGTT
CTTAACTAGGATCATGGCGGCAGAATCAATCAATTGATGTTGAACCTTCAATGTAGGGAATTCGTTCTTG
ATGGTTTCCTCCACAGTTTTTCTCCATAATCTTGAAGAGGCCAAAACATTAGCTTTATCCAAGGACCAAA
TAGGCAATGGTGGCTCATGTTGTAGGGCCATGAAAGCGGCCATTCTTGTGATTCTTTGCACTTCTGGAAC
GGTGTATTGTTCACTATCCCAAGCGACACCATCACCATCATCTTCCTTTCTCTTACCAAAGTAAATACCT
CCCACTAATTCTCTGACAACAACGAAGTCAGTACCTTTAGCAAATTGTGGCTTGATTGGAGATAAGTCTA
AAAGAGAGTCGGATGCAAAGTTACATGGTCTTAAGTTGGCGTACAATTGAAGTTCTTTACGGATTTTTAG
TAAACCTTGTTCAGGTCTAACACTACCGGTACCCCATTTAGGACCACCCACAGCACCTAACAAAACGGCA
TCAGCCTTCTTGGAGGCTTCCAGCGCCTCATCTGGAAGTGGAACACCTGTAGCATCGATAGCAGCACCAC
CAATTAAATGATTTTCGAAATCGAACTTGACATTGGAACGAACATCAGAAATAGCTTTAAGAACCTTAAT
GGCTTCGGCTGTGATTTCTTGACCAACGTGGTCACCTGGCAAAACGACGATCTTCTTAGGGGCAGACATT
AGAATGGTATATCCTTGAAATATATATATATATTGCTGAAATGTAAAAGGTAAGAAAAGTTAGAAAGTAA
GACGATTGCTAACCACCTATTGGAAAAAACAATAGGTCCTTAAATAATATTGTCAACTTCAAGTATTGTG
ATGCAAGCATTTAGTCATGAACGCTTCTCTATTCTATATGAAAAGCCGGTTCCGGCGCTCTCACCTTTCC
TTTTTCTCCCAATTTTTCAGTTGAAAAAGGTATATGCGTCAGGCGACCTCTGAAATTAACAAAAAATTTC
CAGTCATCGAATTTGATTCTGTGCGATAGCGCCCCTGTGTGTTCTCGTTATGTTGAGGAAAAAAATAATG
GTTGCTAAGAGATTCGAACTCTTGCATCTTACGATACCTGAGTATTCCCACAGTTAACTGCGGTCAAGAT
ATTTCTTGAATCAGGCGCCTTAGACCGCTCGGCCAAACAACCAATTACTTGTTGAGAAATAGAGTATAAT
TATCCTATAAATATAACGTTTTTGAACACACATGAACAAGGAAGTACAGGACAATTGATTTTGAAGAGAA
TGTGGATTTTGATGTAATTGTTGGGATTCCATTTTTAATAAGGCAATAATATTAGGTATGTAGATATACT
AGAAGTTCTCCTCGACAAGCTTGCATGCCTGCAGGGAAATCATAACATAGTATAATAGGAATCATATGAC
ATTTACTCTTGCATAGCAATATCCTCTTCTTCGCCATCAGCAATCCGACGAGCATATGCTTCAGCCTCTT
GCAAAAGCTCATCAGGAACGGGTGTATGAATACCGTTTGTTTCAACACCAACCCAAGTCATCTCAATTTC
ATGCTCTTTGTTGTTTTCTTCGTCATGAGTTGCGTATAATCTAAAAAAGAGTGAATTATTAGCAAATAGA
ATGAAAAAAAATTGTACTCAACAAAGCAAAACGTACATTCTAGCAGCTTCTTTAACCGCATCTTTCATTT
TTAATGAGGAAAAATTCAGTTTTTCTAATTCGTTTCGAGCTACTTGCCGACCTTTACCAGCTGCAGCACC
GTTGTAACCCCAATAAACACCATTAGGTTCAACCATATACAAATGTGGACCTTCTGAGTCATAAGTAGCA
ACAAAAGACATAACACCGAATGGACGGACGCTAGAATAGCAAGTGAAAAGTTGAACGTAGTTCCCCAAGC
GATCAGCAATAACTGTTCCAGGGATGGGAGATCCGTAGTTATCTCTCCATGAGGTGGCTTCGTCCCTTGC
ACGTTTTACGATGTGTTGGCCATCAGGAATAAAGCCAGTAGTAGCAATACCAATGTGTCGATCGACCGAC
CCAATTCTGTTATTTACTCGCGGCTTAAGTAGTTTGCTAGTAACTACCTTTTCTAGAGCTAGAATAACTC
CATCTTCACATTTTATTCCAATGCAAGTACTAAATACAATGTTAAAATCAATCGATAAGGAAATTCAATC
CACCTTACCTTGCATTTTCGACGGCTTTATACGCGTACTCCGCTTGGAATAAACGACCATCCGGGGAGAA
GAATAATCCTAAATCGTATCCAGTACCAATTGAACTCTGTTTGTTAATGTGATGTGCTACTCCTTGCTAA
CTTACCATTTGCTTATGTTGGTGGTAGTTGGCATGCGTAGACTGATGACTAGTCAGCAAGGAGCGTAGAA
CAGTCACACTCGTTATATATGTGCTTCCAAGAAAACTCAAGAATTTACCATTAGCAAACACTTTTTTGAA
ATGTTAGACATTTAAATGACGAAGGCATATAGAAGCTTTGAATAGGTGTTGTAAAGTGTTGATTTATGTG
ACGCTGAGGGTGCGCATGAAAGGAATGTTGGGTCACGATTATTAAACAGTTTGCTAGCTTGGACACTTGA
GTATTGGAAGTTGTTGAATTCTAAAAAACTTTCAGTTGATTTGAATAGTTGCTGTTGCCAAAAAACATAA
CCTGTACCAAAGAA
Features (pLannotate 1.2.2; 25 found; start..end, strand, type, name):
    107..158     +  misc_RNA       sTRSV HHRz: hammerhead ribozyme from the tobacco ringspot virus satellite RNA (Khvorova et al., 2003)
    681..1124    -  CDS            KCY_SCHPO (fragment): Protein inferred from homology: Swiss-Prot protein existence level 3. Catalyzes the phosphorylation of pyrimidine nucleoside monophosphates at the expense of ATP. Plays an important role in de novo pyrimidine nucleotide biosynthesis. Has preference for UMP and dUMP as phosphate acceptors, but can also use CMP, dCMP and AMP. From Schizosaccharomyces pombe (strain 972 / ATCC 24843) (Fission yeast).
   1199..1982    -  rep_origin     ars1: Schizosaccharomyces pombe autonomously replicating sequence ars1
   2143..2208    +  CDS            hus5 (fragment): UBC9_SCHPO - Also known as ubc9. Experimental evidence at protein level: Swiss-Prot protein existence level 1. Catalyzes the covalent attachment of ubiquitin-like protein SUMO/Smt3 to other proteins. Required for efficient recovery from DNA damage or S-phase arrest and normal mitosis. This may be as part of a checkpoint independent recovery process. From Schizosaccharomyces pombe (strain 972 / ATCC 24843) (Fission yeast).
   2262..2330    +  CDS            hus5 (fragment): UBC9_SCHPO - Also known as ubc9. Experimental evidence at protein level: Swiss-Prot protein existence level 1. Catalyzes the covalent attachment of ubiquitin-like protein SUMO/Smt3 to other proteins. Required for efficient recovery from DNA damage or S-phase arrest and normal mitosis. This may be as part of a checkpoint independent recovery process. From Schizosaccharomyces pombe (strain 972 / ATCC 24843) (Fission yeast).
   2328..2485    +  CDS            lacZα (fragment): LacZα fragment of β-galactosidase; lacZ fragment
   2491..2542    -  misc_feature   bom (fragment): basis of mobility region from pBR322
   2561..3016    +  rep_origin     f1 ori (sequence partly withheld): f1 bacteriophage origin of replication; arrow indicates direction of (+) strand synthesis
   3017..3066    -  misc_feature   bom (fragment): basis of mobility region from pBR322
   3168..3203    -  CDS            rop (fragment): Rop protein, which maintains plasmids at low copy number; rop
   3298..3402    +  promoter       AmpR promoter: bla
   3403..4263    +  CDS            AmpR: β-lactamase; bla; confers resistance to ampicillin, carbenicillin, and related antibiotics
   4434..5022    +  rep_origin     ori: high-copy-number ColE1/pMB1/pBR322/pUC origin of replication
   5205..5297    +  CDS            lacI (fragment): lac repressor; lacI; The lac repressor binds to the lac operator to inhibit transcription in E. coli. This inhibition can be relieved by adding lactose or isopropyl-β-D-thiogalactopyranoside (IPTG).
   5310..5331    +  protein_bind   CAP binding site: CAP binding activates transcription in the presence of cAMP. E. coli catabolite activator protein
   5346..5376    +  promoter       lac promoter: promoter for the E. coli lac operon
   5384..5400    +  protein_bind   lac operator: The lac repressor binds to the lac operator to inhibit transcription in E. coli. This inhibition can be relieved by adding lactose or isopropyl-β-D-thiogalactopyranoside (IPTG). lac repressor encoded by lacI
   5447..5563    +  CDS            NFS1 (fragment): NFS1_YEAST - Also known as SPL1 From Saccharomyces cerevisiae (strain ATCC 204508 / S288c) (Baker's yeast).
   5928..7019    -  CDS            LEU2: LEU3_YEAST - Experimental evidence at protein level: Swiss-Prot protein existence level 1. Catalyzes the oxidation of 3-carboxy-2-hydroxy-4- methylpentanoate (3-isopropylmalate) to 3-carboxy-4-methyl-2- oxopentanoate. The product decarboxylates to 4-methyl-2 oxopentanoate. From Saccharomyces cerevisiae (strain ATCC 204508 / S288c) (Baker's yeast).
   7020..7425    -  promoter       LEU2 promoter: S. cerevisiae LEU2
   7565..7642    -  CDS            YO192_YEAST (fragment): Experimental evidence at protein level: Swiss-Prot protein existence level 1. From Saccharomyces cerevisiae (strain ATCC 204508 / S288c) (Baker's yeast).
   7667..7685    -  misc_feature   MCS (fragment): pUC18/19 multiple cloning site
   7726..8451    -  CDS            pre10: PSA7_SCHPO - Experimental evidence at protein level: Swiss-Prot protein existence level 1. The proteasome is a multicatalytic proteinase complex which is characterized by its ability to cleave peptides with Arg, Phe, Tyr, Leu, and Glu adjacent to the leaving group at neutral or slightly basic pH. The proteasome has an ATP-dependent proteolytic activity (By similarity). From Schizosaccharomyces pombe (strain 972 / ATCC 24843) (Fission yeast).
   8501..8596    -  CDS            pre10 (fragment): PSA7_SCHPO - Experimental evidence at protein level: Swiss-Prot protein existence level 1. The proteasome is a multicatalytic proteinase complex which is characterized by its ability to cleave peptides with Arg, Phe, Tyr, Leu, and Glu adjacent to the leaving group at neutral or slightly basic pH. The proteasome has an ATP-dependent proteolytic activity (By similarity). From Schizosaccharomyces pombe (strain 972 / ATCC 24843) (Fission yeast).
   8638..8994    +  promoter       rrk1 promoter/leader: promoter and leader RNA for the Schizosaccharomyces pombe rrk1 gene encoding the K-RNA component of RNase P (Jacobs et al., 2014)
