[The description below was written by a language model from this plasmid's Addgene catalogue record and pLannotate feature annotations shown in this document.]
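Description:
pAH233 is a fission yeast CRISPR guide-RNA expression plasmid of about 9 kb built on the pREP1 backbone. It is an E. coli/S. pombe shuttle vector. In bacteria it replicates from a high-copy ColE1/pUC-type origin and is selected through the ampicillin resistance gene (β-lactamase). A filamentous phage origin, annotated as f1 or M13 depending on the sequence record, is also present. In S. pombe it is maintained episomally by the ars1 autonomously replicating sequence and selected with the S. cerevisiae LEU2 marker under its own promoter, which is conventionally used to complement leucine auxotrophy in the host.

The payload is a gRNA cassette cloned between PstI and SacI sites that were destroyed in the process. Transcription is driven by the S. pombe rrk1 promoter and leader, taken from the gene for the RNA component of RNase P. The leader is followed by a placeholder containing a pair of BbsI sites and then the guide RNA scaffold. Digestion with BbsI, a type IIS enzyme, removes the placeholder so that annealed oligonucleotides encoding a chosen target sequence can be ligated directly upstream of the scaffold. A hammerhead ribozyme from the tobacco ringspot virus satellite RNA lies downstream, and its self-cleavage is expected to define the 3′ end of the guide, while the rrk1 leader is processed away from the 5′ end. Several short S. pombe, S. cerevisiae and lac-derived fragments in the annotations appear to be flanking genomic or backbone remnants rather than functional payload.

No Cas9 coding sequence is annotated, so the nuclease must come from another source. The depositor and resequenced records agree in feature content and differ mainly in their start coordinates. The plasmid serves as the cloning template for target-specific guides in short-homology-mediated genome editing in fission yeast.
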