Addgene plasmid #121144: pAH233
Purpose: Expression of gRNA with BbsI placeholder for target cloning
Depositing lab: Katsunori Tanaka. Depositing organization: Kwansei Gakuin University. Publication: Short-Homology-Mediated CRISPR/Cas9-Based Method for Genome Editing in Fission Yeast. Hayashi A, Tanaka K. G3 (Bethesda). 2019 Feb 12. pii: g3.118.200976. doi: 10.1534/g3.118.200976. PubMed 30755408.
Backbone
  Vector backbone: pREP1
  Backbone size w/o insert (bp): 6556
  Total vector size (bp): 8996
  Vector type: Yeast Expression, CRISPR
  Selectable markers: LEU2
Growth in bacteria
  Bacterial resistance: Ampicillin, 100 μg/mL
  Growth temperature: 37°C
  Growth strain: DH5alpha
  Copy number: High Copy
Gene/Insert
  Gene/Insert name: gRNA cassette
  gRNA/shRNA sequence: CACCGGGTCTTCGAGAAGACCTGTtttagagctagaaatagcaagttaaaataaggctagtccgttatcaacttgaaaaaagtgagtggcaccgagtcggtggtgc
  Species: S. pombe (fission yeast)
  Promoter: S.pombe rrk1
  Cloning method: Restriction Enzyme; 5′ cloning site Pst I (destroyed during cloning); 3′ cloning site SacI (destroyed during cloning)
  Sequencing primers: 5′ CACACATGAACAAGGAAGTACAGG; 3′ AGATAAGTCACTATGTCCGAGTG
Terms and licenses: Academic/Nonprofit Terms; Industry Terms: Not Available to Industry
Depositor comments: Jacobs, J.Z., Ciccaglione, K.M., Tournier, V. and Zaratiegui, M. (2014) Implementation of the CRISPR-Cas9 system in fission yeast. Nat. Commun., 5, 5344. Supplementary data is available at Figshare: https://doi.org/10.25387/g3.7685642.
How to cite: pAH233 was a gift from Katsunori Tanaka (Addgene plasmid # 121144 ; http://n2t.net/addgene:121144 ; RRID:Addgene_121144)
